>Addgene plasmid #91376 | pHH0103_NCKIPSD-1/1 | addgene full sequence | sequence record 192242 | Addgene NGS Result
ATTAACCTATAAAAATAGGCGTATCACGAGGCCCTTTCGTCTTCAAGAATTCCCGACACCATCGAATGGT
GCAAAACCTTTCGCGGTATGGCATGATAGCGCCCGGAAGAGAGTCAATTCAGGGTGGTGAATGTGAAACC
AGTAACGTTATACGATGTCGCAGAGTATGCCGGTGTCTCTTATCAGACCGTTTCCCGCGTGGTGAACCAG
GCCAGCCACGTTTCTGCGAAAACGCGGGAAAAAGTGGAAGCGGCGATGGCGGAGCTGAATTACATTCCCA
ACCGCGTGGCACAACAACTGGCGGGCAAACAGTCGTTGCTGATTGGCGTTGCCACCTCCAGTCTGGCCCT
GCACGCGCCGTCGCAAATTGTCGCGGCGATTAAATCTCGCGCCGATCAACTGGGTGCCAGCGTGGTGGTG
TCGATGGTAGAACGAAGCGGCGTCGAAGCCTGTAAAGCGGCGGTGCACAATCTTCTCGCGCAACGCGTCA
GTGGGCTGATCATTAACTATCCGCTGGATGACCAGGATGCCATTGCTGTGGAAGCTGCCTGCACTAATGT
TCCGGCGTTATTTCTTGATGTCTCTGACCAGACACCCATCAACAGTATTATTTTCTCCCATGAAGACGGT
ACGCGACTGGGCGTGGAGCATCTGGTCGCATTGGGTCACCAGCAAATCGCGCTGTTAGCGGGCCCATTAA
GTTCTGTCTCGGCGCGTCTGCGTCTGGCTGGCTGGCATAAATATCTCACTCGCAATCAAATTCAGCCGAT
AGCGGAACGGGAAGGCGACTGGAGTGCCATGTCCGGTTTTCAACAAACCATGCAAATGCTGAATGAGGGC
ATCGTTCCCACTGCGATGCTGGTTGCCAACGATCAGATGGCGCTGGGCGCAATGCGCGCCATTACCGAGT
CCGGGCTGCGCGTTGGTGCGGATATCTCGGTAGTGGGATACGACGATACCGAAGACAGCTCATGTTATAT
CCCGCCGTTAACCACCATCAAACAGGATTTTCGCCTGCTGGGGCAAACCAGCGTGGACCGCTTGCTGCAA
CTCTCTCAGGGCCAGGCGGTGAAGGGCAATCAGCTGTTGCCCGTCTCACTGGTGAAAAGAAAAACCACCC
TGGCGCCCAATACGCAAACCGCCTCTCCCCGCGCGTTGGCCGATTCATTAATGCAGCTGGCACGACAGGT
TTCCCGACTGGAAAGCGGGCAGTGAGCGCAACGCAATTAATGTAAGTTAGCTCACTCATTAGGCACAATT
CTCATGTTTGACAGCTTATCATCGACTGCACGGTGCACCAATGCTTCTGGCGTCAGGCAGCCATCGGAAG
CTGTGGTATGGCTGTGCAGGTCGTAAATCACTGCATAATTCGTGTCGCTCAAGGCGCACTCCCGTTCTGG
ATAATGTTTTTTGCGCCGACATCATAACGGTTCTGGCAAATATTCTGAAATGAGCTGTTGACAATTAATC
ATCGGCTCGTATAATGTGTGGAATTGTGAGCGGATAACAATTTCACACAGGAAACAGCCAGTCCGTTTAG
GTGTTTTCACGAGCACTTCACCAACAAGGACCATAGATTATGAAAATCGAAGAACACCATCACCATCACC
ATTCCAGCGGTAAGCTTATGTCCCCTATACTAGGTTATTGGAAAATTAAGGGCCTTGTGCAACCCACTCG
ACTTCTTTTGGAATATCTTGAAGAAAAATATGAAGAGCATTTGTATGAGCGCGATGAAGGTGATAAATGG
CGAAACAAAAAGTTTGAATTGGGTTTGGAGTTTCCCAATCTTCCTTATTATATTGATGGTGATGTTAAAT
TAACACAGTCTATGGCCATCATACGTTATATAGCTGACAAGCACAACATGTTGGGTGGTTGTCCAAAAGA
GCGTGCAGAGATTTCAATGCTTGAAGGAGCGGTTTTGGATATTAGATACGGTGTTTCGAGAATTGCATAT
AGTAAAGACTTTGAAACTCTCAAAGTTGATTTTCTTAGCAAGCTACCTGAAATGCTGAAAATGTTCGAAG
ATCGTTTATGTCATAAAACATATTTAAATGGTGATCATGTAACCCATCCTGACTTCATGTTGTATGACGC
TCTTGATGTTGTTTTATACATGGACCCAATGTGCCTGGATGCGTTCCCAAAATTAGTTTGTTTTAAAAAA
CGTATTGAAGCTATCCCACAAATTGATAAGTACTTGAAATCCAGCAAGTATATAGCATGGCCTTTGCAGG
GCTGGCAAGCCACGTTTGGTGGTGGCGACCATCCTCCAAAATCGGATCTGGAAGTTCTGTTCCAGGGGCC
CCTGTCCAGCGGTCTGGTTCCGCGTGGTTCCGGTACCGCGGCCCAGCCGGCCATGGCCCAGGGCGCGCTG
ATGTATCGTGCCCTGTATGCATTTCGTTCCGCAGAACCAAATGCACTGGCATTTGCAGCAGGTGAAACCT
TTCTGGTTCTGGAACGTTCTTCTGCACATTGGTGGTTAGCAGCACGTGCACGTTCTGGTGAAACCGGTTA
TGTTCCACCTGCATATCTGCGTCGTCTGCAAGCGGCCGCATA
[142 nt withheld, positions 2563-2704]
C
[98 nt withheld, positions 2706-2803]
AGTTTGTACTGGTGACGAAACTCAGTGTCTAGCTAGAGTGGC
[149 nt withheld, positions 2846-2994]
T
[41 nt withheld, positions 2996-3036]
T
[62 nt withheld, positions 3038-3099]
A
[35 nt withheld, positions 3101-3135]
CCTCCCTCAATCGGTTGAATGTCGCCCTTTTGTCTTTGGCGCTGGTAAACCATATGAA
[86 nt withheld, positions 3194-3279]
T
[54 nt withheld, positions 3281-3334]
CTAGCGCCGCCCTATACCTTGTCTGCCTCCCCGCGTTGCGTCGCGGTGCATGGAGCCGGGCCACCTCGAC
CTGAATGGAAGCCGGCGGCACCTCGCTAACGGATTCACCACTCCAAGAATTGGAGCCAATCAATTCTTGC
GGAGAACTGTGAATGCGCAAACCAACCCTTGGCAGAACATATCCATCGCGTCCGCCATCTCCAGCAGCCG
CACGCGGCGCATCTCGGGCAGCGTTGGGTCCTGGCCACGGGTGCGCATGATCGTGCTCCTGTCGTTGAGG
ACCCGGCTAGGCTGGCGGGGTTGCCTTACTGGTTAGCAGAATGAATCACCGATACGCGAGCGAACGTGAA
GCGACTGCTGCTGCAAAACGTCTGCGACCTGAGCAACAACATGAATGGTCTTCGGTTTCCGTGTTTCGTA
AAGTCTGGAAACGCGGAAGTCAGCGCCCTGCACCATTATGTTCCGGATCTGCATCGCAGGATGCTGCTGG
CTACCCTGTGGAACACCTACATCTGTATTAACGAAGCGCTGGCATTGACCCTGAGTGATTTTTCTCTGGT
CCCGCCGCATCCATACCGCCAGTTGTTTACCCTCACAACGTTCCAGTAACCGGGCATGTTCATCATCAGT
AACCCGTATCGTGAGCATCCTCTCTCGTTTCATCGGTATCATTACCCCCATGAACAGAAATCCCCCTTAC
ACGGAGGCATCAGTGACCAAACAGGAAAAAACCGCCCTTAACATGGCCCGCTTTATCAGAAGCCAGACAT
TAACGCTTCTGGAGAAACTCAACGAGCTGGACGCGGATGAACAGGCAGACATCTGTGAATCGCTTCACGA
CCACGCTGATGAGCTTTACCGCAGGATCCGCGAAATTGTAAGCGTTAATATTTTGTTAAAATTCGCGTTA
AATTTTTGTTAAATCAGCTCATTTTTTAACCAATAGGCCGAAATCGGCAAAATCCCTTATAAATCAAAAG
AATAGACCGAGATAGGGT
[37 nt withheld, positions 4333-4369]
AAAGAACGTGGACTCCAACGTCAAAGG
[49 nt withheld, positions 4397-4445]
T
[91 nt withheld, positions 4447-4537]
G
[124 nt withheld, positions 4539-4662]
CGCGGATCCTGCCTCGCGCGTTTCGGTGATGACGGTGAAAACCTCTGACACATGCAGCTCCCGGAGACGG
TCACAGCTTGTCTGTAAGCGGATGCCGGGAGCAGACAAGCCCGTCAGGGCGCGTCAGCGGGTGTTGGCGG
GTGTCGGGGCGCAGCCATGACCCAGTCACGTAGCGATAGCGGAGTGTATACTGGCTTAACTATGCGGCAT
CAGAGCAGATTGTACTGAGAGTGCACCATATGCGGTGTGAAATACCGCACAGATGCGTAAGGAGAAAATA
CCGCATCAGGCGCTCTTCCGCTTCCTCGCTCACTGACTCGCTGCGCTCGGTCGTTCGGCTGCGGCGAGCG
GTATCAGCTCACTCAAAGGCGGTAATACGGTTATCCACAGAATCAGGGGATAACGCAGGAAAGAACATGT
GAGCAAAAGGCCAGCAAAAGGCCAGGAACCGTAAAAAGGCCGCGTTGCTGGCGTTTTTCCATAGGCTCCG
CCCCCCTGACGAGCATCACAAAAATCGACGCTCAAGTCAGAGGTGGCGAAACCCGACAGGACTATAAAGA
TACCAGGGTTTCCCCCTGGAAGCTCCCTCGTGCGCTCTCCTGTTCCGACCCTGCCGCTTACCGGATACCT
GTCCGCCTTTCTCCCTTCGGGAAGCGTGGCGCTTTCTCATAGCTCACGCTGTAGGTATCTCAGTTCGGTG
TAGGTCGTTCGCTCCAAGCTGGGCTGTGTGCACGAACCCCCCGTTCAGCCCGACCGCTGCGCCTTATCCG
GTAACTATCGTCTTGAGTCCAACCCGGTAAGACACGACTTATCGCCACTGGCAGCAGCCACTGGTAACAG
GATTAGCAGAGCGAGGTATGTAGGCGGTGCTACAGAGTTCTTGAAGTGGTGGCCTAACTACGGCTACACT
AGAAGGACAGTATTTGGTATCTGCGCTCTGCTGAAGCCAGTTACCTTCGGAAAAAGAGTTGGTAGCTCTT
GATCCGGCAAACAAACCACCGCTGGTAGCGGTGGTTTTTTTGTTTGCAAGCAGCAGATTACGCGCAGAAA
AAAAGGATCTCAAGAAGATCCTTTGATCTTTTCTACGGGGTCTGACGCTCAGTGGAACGAAAACTCACGT
TAAGGGATTTTGGTCATGAGATTATCAAAAAGGATCTTCACCTAGATCCTTTTAAATTAAAAATGAAGTT
TTAAATCAATCTAAAGTATATATGAGTAAACTTGGTCTGACAGTTACCAATGCTTAATCAGTGAGGCACC
TATCTCAGCGATCTGTCTATTTCGTTCATCCATAGTTGCCTGACTCCCCGTCGTGTAGATAACTACGATA
CGGGAGGGCTTACCATCTGGCCCCAGTGCTGCAATGATACCGCGAGACCCACGCTCACCGGCTCCAGATT
TATCAGCAATAAACCAGCCAGCCGGAAGGGCCGAGCGCAGAAGTGGTCCTGCAACTTTATCCGCCTCCAT
CCAGTCTATTAATTGTTGCCGGGAAGCTAGAGTAAGTAGTTCGCCAGTTAATAGTTTGCGCAACGTTGTT
GCCATTGCTGCAGGCATCGTGGTGTCACGCTCGTCGTTTGGTATGGCTTCATTCAGCTCCGGTTCCCAAC
GATCAAGGCGAGTTACATGATCCCCCATATTGTGCAAAAAAGCGGTTAGCTCCTTCGGTCCTCCGATCGT
TGTCAGAAGTAAGTTGGCCGCAGTGTTATCACTCATGGTTATGGCAGCACTGCATAATTCTCTTACTGTC
ATGCCATCCGTAAGATGCTTTTCTGTGACTGGTGAGTACTCAACCAAGTCATTCTGAGAATAGTGTATGC
GGCGACCGAGTTGCTCTTGCCCGGCGTCAACACGGGATAATACCGCGCCACATAGCAGAACTTTAAAAGT
GCTCATCATTGGAAAACGTTCTTCGGGGCGAAAACTCTCAAGGATCTTACCGCTGTTGAGATCCAGTTCG
ATGTAACCCACTCGTGCACCCAACTGATCTTCAGCATCTTTTACTTTCACCAGCGTTTCTGGGTGAGCAA
AAACAGGAAGGCAAAATGCCGCAAAAAAGGGAATAAGGGCGACACGGAAATGTTGAATACTCATACTCTT
CCTTTTTCAATATTATTGAAGCATTTATCAGGGTTATTGTCTCATGAGCGGATACATATTTGAATGTATT
TAGAAAAATAAACAAATAGGGGTTCCGCGCACATTTCCCCGAAAAGTGCCACCTGACGTCTAAGAAACCA
TTATTATCATGAC
Features (pLannotate 1.2.2; 21 found; start..end, strand, type, name):
     55..132     +  promoter       lacIq promoter: lacI (mutant); In the lacIq allele, a single base change in the promoter boosts expression of the lacI gene about 10-fold.
    133..1215    +  CDS            lacI: lac repressor; lacI; The lac repressor binds to the lac operator to inhibit transcription in E. coli. This inhibition can be relieved by adding lactose or isopropyl-β-D-thiogalactopyranoside (IPTG).
   1228..1249    +  protein_bind   CAP binding site: CAP binding activates transcription in the presence of cAMP. E. coli catabolite activator protein
   1268..1285    +  promoter       tet promoter (fragment): E. coli promoter for tetracycline efflux protein gene
   1458..1486    +  promoter       tac promoter: strong E. coli promoter; hybrid between the trp and lac UV5 promoters
   1494..1510    +  protein_bind   lac operator: The lac repressor binds to the lac operator to inhibit transcription in E. coli. This inhibition can be relieved by adding lactose or isopropyl-β-D-thiogalactopyranoside (IPTG). lac repressor encoded by lacI
   1595..1612    +  CDS            6xHis: 6xHis affinity tag
   1628..2281    +  CDS            GST26_SCHJA: Experimental evidence at protein level: Swiss-Prot protein existence level 1. GST isoenzymes appear to play a central role in the parasite detoxification system. Other functions are also suspected including a role in increasing the solubility of haematin in the parasite gut. From Schistosoma japonicum (Blood fluke).
   2381..2551    +  CDS            NCKIPSD (fragment): SPN90_HUMAN - Also known as AF3P21, SPIN90. Experimental evidence at protein level: Swiss-Prot protein existence level 1. Has an important role in stress fiber formation induced by active diaphanous protein homolog 1 (DRF1). Induces microspike formation, in vivo (By similarity). In vitro, stimulates N-WASP-induced ARP2/3 complex activation in the absence of CDC42 (By similarity). May play an important role in the maintenance of sarcomeres and/or in the assembly of myofibrils into sarcomeres. Implicated in regulation of actin polymerization and cell adhesion. Plays a role in angiogenesis. From
   2567..2614    +  terminator     fd terminator (sequence withheld): central terminator from bacteriophage fd (Otsuka and Kunisawa, 1982)
   2619..2831    +  CDS            M13 gene III (fragment) (sequence partly withheld): pIII; III; minor coat protein
   2846..3316    +  CDS            M13 gene III (fragment) (sequence partly withheld): pIII; III; minor coat protein
   3338..3408    +  CDS            TcR (fragment): tetracycline efflux protein; tet; confers resistance to tetracycline
   3650..4030    -  CDS            YPB1_ECOLX: Protein predicted: Swiss-Prot protein existence level 4. From Escherichia coli.
   4047..4198    +  CDS            rop (fragment): Rop protein, which maintains plasmids at low copy number; rop
   4234..4662    -  rep_origin     f1 ori (sequence partly withheld): f1 bacteriophage origin of replication; arrow indicates direction of (+) strand synthesis
   4671..4710    +  CDS            rop (fragment): Rop protein, which maintains plasmids at low copy number; rop
   4812..4952    +  misc_feature   bom: basis of mobility region from pBR322
   5138..5725    -  rep_origin     ori: high-copy-number ColE1/pMB1/pBR322/pUC origin of replication
   5899..6756    -  CDS            bla: BLAT_ECOLX - Experimental evidence at protein level: Swiss-Prot protein existence level 1. TEM-type are the most prevalent beta-lactamases in enterobacteria; they hydrolyze the beta-lactam bond in susceptible beta-lactam antibiotics, thus conferring resistance to penicillins and cephalosporins. TEM-3 and TEM-4 are capable of hydrolyzing cefotaxime and ceftazidime. TEM-5 is capable of hydrolyzing ceftazidime. TEM-6 is capable of hydrolyzing ceftazidime and aztreonam. TEM-8/CAZ-2, TEM- 16/CAZ-7 and TEM-24/CAZ-6 are markedly active against ceftazidime. IRT- 4 shows resistance to beta-lactamase in
   6757..6861    -  promoter       AmpR promoter: bla
