[The description below was written by a language model from this plasmid's Addgene catalogue record and pLannotate feature annotations shown in this document.]
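Description:
pHH0103_NCKIPSD-1/1 is a bacterial expression plasmid of about 6.9 kb, built on the pHH0103 backbone, for producing and purifying the SH3 domain of human NCKIPSD (also known as SPIN90, DIP or WISH). It is one of a set of human SH3 domain constructs made for a family-wide analysis of SH3 binding specificity. It is propagated in E. coli under ampicillin selection, conferred by the TEM beta-lactamase gene with its own promoter. Replication relies on a ColE1/pBR322-type origin with the bom mobility region. The catalogue lists the plasmid as low copy, although the rop gene appears only as two fragments interrupted by an f1 phage origin, which could allow single-stranded DNA production with helper phage.

The expression cassette is driven by the IPTG-inducible tac promoter with a lac operator. It is kept repressed by plasmid-borne lacI expressed from the stronger lacIq promoter. The annotated coding elements run in the order 6xHis tag, Schistosoma japonicum glutathione S-transferase, then the NCKIPSD fragment. The insert is recorded as 224 bp cloned between SfiI and NotI sites, of which 171 bp is annotated as matching the human protein. This arrangement should yield an N-terminally His- and GST-tagged SH3 domain suitable for nickel or glutathione affinity purification, though the record does not describe any linker or protease cleavage site between the parts.

A bacteriophage fd terminator follows the insert. Beyond it lie fragments of M13 gene III and of the tetracycline resistance gene and promoter. These look like remnants of a phagemid and pBR322 ancestry rather than functional parts of this expression construct, but the record does not say so explicitly.
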