Addgene plasmid #91376: pHH0103_NCKIPSD-1/1
Purpose: Protein expression and purification of human SH3 domain construct NCKIPSD-1/1
Depositing lab: Sachdev Sidhu. Depositing organization: University of Toronto. Publication: Comprehensive Analysis of the Human SH3 Domain Family Reveals a Wide Variety of Non-canonical Specificities. Teyra J, Huang H, Jain S, Guan X, Dong A, Liu Y, Tempel W, Min J, Tong Y, Kim PM, Bader GD, Sidhu SS. Structure. 2017 Oct 3;25(10):1598-1610.e3. doi: 10.1016/j.str.2017.07.017. Epub 2017 Sep 7. PubMed 28890361.
Backbone
  Vector backbone: pHH0103
  Vector type: Bacterial Expression
Growth in bacteria
  Bacterial resistance: Ampicillin, 100 μg/mL
  Growth temperature: 37°C
  Growth strain: DH5alpha
  Copy number: Low Copy
Gene/Insert
  Gene/Insert name: NCKIPSD-1/1
  Species: H. sapiens (human)
  Insert size (bp): 224
  Entrez Gene: NCKIPSD (a.k.a. AF3P21, DIP, DIP1, ORF1, SPIN90, VIP54, WASLBP, WISH)
  Cloning method: Restriction Enzyme; 5′ cloning site Sfi1 (unknown if destroyed); 3′ cloning site Not1 (unknown if destroyed)
Terms and licenses: Academic/Nonprofit Terms; Industry Terms: Not Available to Industry
How to cite: pHH0103_NCKIPSD-1/1 was a gift from Sachdev Sidhu (Addgene plasmid # 91376 ; http://n2t.net/addgene:91376 ; RRID:Addgene_91376)
