>Addgene plasmid #91376 | pHH0103_NCKIPSD-1/1 | depositor partial sequence | sequence record 175864 | insert sequence
GGTACCGAATTCGGATCCGCGCGCTGATGTATCGTGCCCTGTATGCATTTCGTTCCGCAGAACCAAATGC
ACTGGCATTTGCAGCAGGTGAAACCTTTCTGGTTCTGGAACGTTCTTCTGCACATTGGTGGTTAGCAGCA
CGTGCACGTTCTGGTGAAACCGGTTATGTTCCACCTGCATATCTGCGTCGTCTGCAAGCGGCCGCTAGCT
AAGTCGACGAGCTC
